>Addgene plasmid #38836 | CAMK2G | depositor partial sequence | sequence record 48893 | CAMK2G sequence 520 bps
ATGCACCATCATCATCATCATTCTTCTGGTGTAGATCTGGGTACCGAGAACCTGTACTTCCAATCCATGA
CAGAAGATGAGGACCTCAAAGTGCGAAAACAGGAGATCATTAAGATTACAGAACAGCTGATTGAAGCCAT
CAACAATGGGGACTTTGAGGCCTACACGAAGATTTGTGATCCAGGCCTCACTTCCTTTGAGCCTGAGGCC
CTTGGTAACCTCGTGGAGGGGATGGATTTCCATAAGTTTTACTTTGAGAATCTCCTGTCAAAGAACAGCA
AGCCTATCCATACCACCATCCTAAACCCACACGTCCACGTGATTGGGGAGGACGCAGCGTGCATCGCCTA
CATCCGCCTCACCCAGTACATCGACGGGCAGGGTCGGCCTCGCACCAGCCAGTCAGAAGAGACCCGGGTC
TGGCACCGTCGGGATGGCAAGTGGCTCAATGTCCACTATCACTGCTCAGGGGCCCCTGCCGCACCGCGGC
AGTGACAGTAAAGGTGGATACGGATCCGAA
