>Addgene plasmid #38836 | CAMK2G | addgene partial sequence | sequence record 50321 | T7 5'-TAATACGACTCACTATAGGG-3'
TATGCACCATCATCATCATCATTCTTCTGGTGTAGATCTGGGTACCGAGAACCTGTACTTCCAATCCATG
ACAGAAGATGAGGACCTCAAAGTGCGAAAACAGGAGATCATTAAGATTACAGAACAGCTGATTGAAGCCA
TCAACAATGGGGACTTTGAGGCCTACACGAAGATTTGTGATCCAGGCCTCACTTCCTTTGAGCCTGAGGC
CCTTGGTAACCTCGTGGAGGGGATGGATTTCCATAAGTTTTACTTTGAGAATCTCCTGTCAAAGAACAGC
AAGCCTATCCATACCACCATCCTAAACCCACACGTCCACGTGATTGGGGAGGACGCAGCGTGCATCGCCT
ACATCCGCCTCACCCAGTACATCGACGGGCAGGGTCGGCCTCGCACCAGCCAGTCAGAAGAGACCCGGGT
CTGGCACCGTCGGGATGGCAAGTGGCTCAATGTCCACTATCACTGCTCAGGGGCCCCTGCCGCACCGCGG
CAGTGACAGTAAAGGTGGATACGGATCCGAATTCGAGCTCCGTCGACAAGCTTGCGGCCGCACTCGAGCA
CCACCACCACCACCACTGAGATCCGGCTGCTAACAAAGCCCGAAAGGAAGCTGAGTTG
