[The description below was written by a language model from this plasmid's Addgene catalogue record.]
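Description:
CAMK2G is a bacterial expression plasmid built on the pNIC28-Bsa4 backbone from the SGC, designed to produce a fragment of human calcium/calmodulin-dependent protein kinase II gamma (isoform 1) in E. coli for structure determination. It is maintained as a low-copy plasmid under kanamycin selection. The record does not include a feature table, so the origin of replication and the exact regulatory elements are not listed. The recommended sequencing primers (T7 forward and T7 terminator) indicate that the insert lies between a T7 promoter and T7 terminator, the usual arrangement for inducible expression in strains that supply T7 RNA polymerase.

The insert is about 520 bp and was introduced by ligation-independent cloning. This is far shorter than a full CAMK2G coding sequence, and the record itself cautions that the clone may not represent the full ORF, so it encodes a truncated domain construct rather than the whole kinase. It carries an L503R substitution, and the residue numbering suggests a C-terminal portion of the protein, although the record does not state the domain boundaries. The fragment is fused at its N terminus to a histidine tag followed by a TEV protease cleavage site. This allows capture by immobilised metal affinity chromatography and later removal of the tag to give near-native protein. The record links the construct to a deposited PDB structure, in keeping with its use in recombinant protein production for crystallography and related biophysical or biochemical studies. The Entrez gene symbol is written in rodent-style capitalisation, but the stated species of the insert is human.
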