Addgene plasmid #38836: CAMK2G
Purpose: Bacterial expression for structure determination; may not be full ORF
Depositing lab: Nicola Burgess-Brown. Depositing organization: University of Oxford.
Backbone
  Vector backbone: pNIC28-Bsa4
  Backbone manufacturer: SGC
  Vector type: Bacterial Expression
Growth in bacteria
  Bacterial resistance: Kanamycin, 50 μg/mL
  Growth temperature: 37°C
  Growth strain: Mach1
  Copy number: Low Copy
Gene/Insert
  Gene/Insert name: CAMK2G (alt names: calcium/calmodulin-dependent protein kinase (CaM kinase) II gamma [isoform 1]; PDB:2UX0)
  Species: H. sapiens (human)
  Insert size (bp): 520
  Mutation: L503R
  Entrez Gene: Camk2g (a.k.a. Camkg)
  Tag / fusion protein: His Tev (N terminal on insert)
  Cloning method: Ligation Independent Cloning
  Sequencing primers: 5′ T7; 3′ T7-term
Terms and licenses: Academic/Nonprofit Terms; Industry Terms: Not Available to Industry
How to cite: CAMK2G was a gift from Nicola Burgess-Brown (Addgene plasmid # 38836 ; http://n2t.net/addgene:38836 ; RRID:Addgene_38836)
